>Addgene plasmid #227540 | pEPMS1CB0009 | addgene full sequence | sequence record 455194 | Addgene NGS Result
GCAATTGTCTTCTGCACGAAGTGGTTTAAACTATCAGTGTTTGACAGGATATATTGGCGGGTAAACCTAA
GAGAAAAGAGCGTTTATTAGAATAATCGGATATTTAAAAGGGCGTGAAAAGGTTTATCCGTTCGTCCATT
TGTATGTGCATGCCAACCACAGGGTTCCCCAGATCAGGCGCTGGCTGCTGAACCCCCAGCCGGAACTGAC
CCCACAAGGCCCTAGCGTTTGCAATGCACCAGGTCATCATTGACCCAGGCGTGTTCCACCAGGCCGCTGC
CTCGCAACTCTTCGCAGGCTTCGCCGACCTGCTCGCGCCACTTCTTCACGCGGGTGGAATCCGATCCGCA
CATGAGGCGGAAGGTTTCCAGCTTGAGCGGGTACGGCTCCCGGTGCGAGCTGAAATAGTCGAACATCCGT
CGGGCCGTCGGCGACAGCTTGCGGTACTTCTCCCATATGAATTTCGTGTAGTGGTCGCCAGCAAACAGCA
CGACGATTTCCTCGTCGATCAGGACCTGGCAACGGGACGTTTTCTTGCCACGGTCCAGGACGCGGAAGCG
GTGCAGCAGCGACACCGATTCCAGGTGCCCAACGCGGTCGGACGTGAAGCCCATCGCCGTCGCCTGTAGG
CGCGACAGGCATTCCTCGGCCTTCGTGTAATACCGGCCATTGATCGACCAGCCCAGGTCCTGGCAAAGCT
CGTAGAACGTGAAGGTGATCGGCTCGCCGATAGGGGTGCGCTTCGCGTACTCCAACACCTGCTGCCACAC
CAGTTCGTCATCGTCGGCCCGCAGCTCGACGCCGGTGTAGGTGATCTTCACGTCCTTGTTGACGTGGAAA
ATGACCTTGTTTTGCAGCGCCTCGCGCGGGATTTTCTTGTTGCGCGTGGTGAACAGGGCAGAGCGGGCCG
TGTCGTTTGGCATCGCTCGCATCGTGTCCGGCCACGGCGCAATATCGAACAAGGAAAGCTGCATTTCCTT
GATCTGCTGCTTCGTGTGTTTCAGCAACGCGGCCTGCTTGGCCTCGCTGACCTGTTTTGCCAGGTCCTCG
CCGGCGGTTTTTCGCTTCTTGGTCGTCATAGTTCCTCGCGTGTCGATGGTCATCGACTTCGCCAAACCTG
CCGCCTCCTGTTCAAGACGACGCGAACGCTCCACGGCGGCCGATGGCGCGGGCAGGGCAGGGGGAGCCAG
TTGCACGCTGTCGCGCTCGATCTTGGCCGTAGCTTGCTGGACCATCGAGCCGACGGACTGGAAGGTTTCG
CGGGGCGCACGCATGACGGTGCGGCTTGCGATGGTTTCGGCATCCTCGGCGGAAAACCCCGCGTCGATCA
GTTCTTGCCTGTATGCCTTCCGGTCAAACGTCCGATTCATTCACCCTCCTTGCGGGATTGCCCCGACTCA
CGCCGGGGCAATGTGCCCTTATTCCTGATTTGACCCGCCTGGTGCCTTGGTGTCCAGATAATCCACCTTA
TCGGCAATGAAGTCGGTCCCGTAGACCGTCTGGCCGTCCTTCTCGTACTTGGTATTCCGAATCTTGCCCT
GCACGAATACCAGCGACCCCTTGCCCAAATACTTGCCGTGGGCCTCGGCCTGAGAGCCAAAACACTTGAT
GCGGAAGAAGTCGGTGCGCTCCTGCTTGTCGCCGGCATCGTTGCGCCACATCTAGGATCTGCCAGGAACC
GTAAAAAGGCCGCGTTGCTGGCGTTTTTCCATAGGCTCCGCCCCCCTGACGAGCATCACAAAAATCGACG
CTCAAGTCAGAGGTGGCGAAACCCGACAGGACTATAAAGATACCAGGCGTTTCCCCCTGGAAGCTCCCTC
GTGCGCTCTCCTGTTCCGACCCTGCCGCTTACCGGATACCTGTCCGCCTTTCTCCCTTCGGGAAGCGTGG
CGCTTTCTCATAGCTCACGCTGTAGGTATCTCAGTTCGGTGTAGGTCGTTCGCTCCAAGCTGGGCTGTGT
GCACGAACCCCCCGTTCAGCCCGACCGCTGCGCCTTATCCGGTAACTATCGTCTTGAGTCCAACCCGGTA
AGACACGACTTATCGCCACTGGCAGCAGCCACTGGTAACAGGATTAGCAGAGCGAGGTATGTAGGCGGTG
CTACAGAGTTCTTGAAGTGGTGGCCTAACTACGGCTACACTAGAAGAACAGTATTTGGTATCTGCGCTCT
GCTGAAGCCAGTTACCTTCGGAAAAAGAGTTGGTAGCTCTTGATCCGGCAAACAAACCACCGCTGGTAGC
GGTGGTTTTTTTGTTTGCAAGCAGCAGATTACGCGCAGAAAAAAAGGATCTCAAGAAGATCCTTTGATCT
TTTCTACGGGGTCTGACGCTCAGTGGAACGAAAACTCACGTTAAGGGATTTTGGTCATGAGATTATCAAA
AAGGATCTTCACCTAGATCCTTTTAAATTAAAAATGAAGTTTTAAATCAATCTAAAGTATATATGAGTAA
ACTTGGTCTGACAGTTACCAATGCTTAATCAGTGAGGCACCTATCTCAGCGATCTGTCTATTTCGTTCAT
CCATAGTTGCCTGACTCCCCGTCGTGTAGATAACTACGATACGGGAGGGCTTACCATCTGGCCCCAGTGC
TGCAATGATACCGCGAGAACCACGCTCACCGGCTCCAGATTTATCAGCAATAAACCAGCCAGCCGGAAGG
GCCGAGCGCAGAAGTGGTCCTGCAACTTTATCCGCCTCCATCCAGTCTATTAATTGTTGCCGGGAAGCTA
GAGTAAGTAGTTCGCCAGTTAATAGTTTGCGCAACGTTGTTGCCATTGCTACAGGCATCGTGGTGTCACG
CTCGTCGTTTGGTATGGCTTCATTCAGCTCCGGTTCCCAACGATCAAGGCGAGTTACATGATCCCCCATG
TTGTGCAAAAAAGCGGTTAGCTCCTTCGGTCCTCCGATCGTTGTCAGAAGTAAGTTGGCCGCAGTGTTAT
CACTCATGGTTATGGCAGCACTGCATAATTCTCTTACTGTCATGCCATCCGTAAGATGCTTTTCTGTGAC
TGGTGAGTACTCAACCAAGTCATTCTGAGAATAGTGTATGCGGCGACCGAGTTGCTCTTGCCCGGCGTCA
ATACGGGATAATACCGCGCCACATAGCAGAACTTTAAAAGTGCTCATCATTGGAAAACGTTCTTCGGGGC
GAAAACTCTCAAGGATCTTACCGCTGTTGAGATCCAGTTCGATGTAACCCACTCGTGCACCCAACTGATC
TTCAGCATCTTTTACTTTCACCAGCGTTTCTGGGTGAGCAAAAACAGGAAGGCAAAATGCCGCAAAAAAG
GGAATAAGGGCGACACGGAAATGTTGAATACTCATACTCTTCCTTTTTCAATATTATTGAAGCATTTATC
AAGGTTATTGTCTCATGAGCGGATACATATTTGAATGTATTTAGAAAAATAAACAAATAGGGGTTCCGCG
CACGAATTGGCCAGCGCTGCCATTTTTGGGGTGAGGCCGTTCGCGGCCGAGGGGCGCAGCCCCTGGGGGG
ATGGGAGGCCCGCGTTAGCGGGCCGGGAGGGTTCGAGAAGGGGGGGCACCCCCCTTCGGCGTGCGCGGTC
ACGCGCACAGGGCGCAGCCCTGGTTAAAAACAAGGTTTATAAATATTGGTTTAAAAGCAGGTTAAAAGAC
AGGTTAGCGGTGGCCGAAAAACGGGCGGAAACCCTTGCAAATGCTGGATTTTCTGCCTGTGGACAGCCCC
TCAAATGTCAATAGGTGCGCCCCTCATCTGTCAGCACTCTGCCCCTCAAGTGTCAAGGATCGCGCCCCTC
ATCTGTCAGTAGTCGCGCCCCTCAAGTGTCAATACCGCAGGGCACTTATCCCCAGGCTTGTCCACATCAT
CTGTGGGAAACTCGCGTAAAATCAGGCGTTTTCGCCGATTTGCGAGGCTGGCCAGCTCCACGTCGCCGGC
CGAAATCGAGCCTGCCCCTCATCTGTCAACGCCGCGCCGGGTGAGTCGGCCCCTCAAGTGTCAACGTCCG
CCCCTCATCTGTCAGTGAGGGCCAAGTTTTCCGCGAGGTATCCACAACGCCGGCGGCCGCGGTGTCTCGC
ACACGGCTTCGACGGCGTTTCTGGCGCGTTTGCAGGGCCATAGACGGCCGCCAGCCCAGCGGCGAGGGCA
ACCAGCCCGGTGAGCGTCGCAAAGGAGATCCTGATCTGACTGATGGGCTGCCTGTATCGAGTGGTGATTT
TGTGCCGAGCTGCCGGTCGGGGAGCTGTTGGCTGGCTGGTGGCAGGATATATTGTGGTGTAAACAAATTG
ACGCTTAGACAACTTAATAACACATTGCGGACGTTTTTAATGTACTGGGGTGGATGCAGTGGGCCCCACT
CTGTGAAGACAATGCCGAATTCGGATCCGGAGGTCAACATGGTGGAGCACGACACTCTGGTCTACTCCAA
AAATGTCAAAGATACAGTCTCAGAAGATCAAAGGGCTATTGAGACTTTTCAACAAAGGATAATTTCGGGA
AACCTCCTCGGATTCCATTGCCCAGCTATCTGTCACTTCATCGAAAGGACAGTAGAAAAGGAAGGTGGCT
CCTACAAATGCCATCATTGCGATAAAGGAAAGGCTATCATTCAAGATCTCTCTGCCGACAGTGGTCCCAA
AGATGGACCCCCACCCACGAGGAGCATCGTGGAAAAAGAAGAGGTTCCAACCACGTCTACAAAGCAAGTG
GATTGATGTGACATCTCCACTGACGTAAGGGATGACGCACAATCCCACTATCCTTCGCAAGACCCTTCCT
CTATATAAGGAAGTTCATTTCATTTGGAGAGGACACGCTCGAGTATAAGAGCTCATTTTTACAACAATTA
CCAACAACAACAAACAACAAACAACATTACAATTACATTTACAATTATCGATACAATGTGGAAGTTACGA
ATAGGTGAGAAAAACGGAAAATTCAACATCGGGGACGGGAACGGCGACGACTACCTTCATAGCACAAATA
ACTTTGTCGGGAGGCAAACTTGGGAGTTCGATCCAGACGCCGGCACACAAGAAGAGAGAGATGAAATAGA
GAGGTTTCGTGAGCAATTCTTAATTAATAAGAAAAAGCTTGACATCTCATGCTGTGCCGATTTGTTAATG
CGAAATCAGCTTATAAAGGAAAGTGGAATCGATTTAATAAGCGTGCCGCCGGTGAGGCTTGGCGACGACG
AAGATGTCAACTACGAAGCTGTAACAACGGCAGTCCGTAAAGCCGTCCGATTGAACCGTGCCATACAAGC
ATGGGATGGCCATTGGCCGGCAGAAAATGCAGGACCCCTTTTCTTTACTCCTCCCCTCATCATCGCTATG
TACATATCCGGAACGCTGGATACGATTTTGACTCAAGAGCACAAGCGAGAAATGATACGTTATATGTATA
TCCATCAGAACGAAGATGGAGGCTGGGGTTTTTACATTTCAGGCAGGAGTACGATGATTGGAACTGCACT
GAATTACGTCGGACTGAGGCTCCTGGGCGAGGATGATAATGATGCCATAGCCAAAGGTCGAAAATGGATT
CTCGACCATGGAGGCGCAACATCTATCCCGAGCTGGGGCAAGGTATACATCTCCGTGCTTGGAGTTTACG
AATGGGCTGGCTGTAACCCTTTACCACCTGAGTTTTGGCTGTTTCCTAGTTTTTTACCGTATCATCCAGC
TAAAATGTGGTGTTATTGTAGAACCACCTATATGCCAATGTCCTATTTATATGGACGTGGGTTCCAAGGA
CCCATCACCGACCTGGTAAAGAGTCTCCGAAAAGAAATTCATGTCACACCGTATCATCAAATTGATTGGA
ATAAACAACGACATAACTGCTGTAAAGAAGATTTATACTACCCACATACCTATATACAGGACCTCCTCTG
GGATGGGCTTCACTACTTCAGCGAACCCCTGGTTTCAAAATGGCCGTTCAAAAAGTTGCGTGAGAAAGGG
TTAAAACGAGTGCTGGACTTAATGCAGTACAATGCAGAGGAAGGGCGTTACATCACAATGGGGTGCGTTG
AAAAAGCACTGCAAATGATGTGTTTTTATGCCTTAGATCCCAATGGTGTCGATTTCAAGAGACACTTAGC
TAGGTTACCGGATTATTTGTGGGTTGCTGAAGATGGGATGAAAATGCAATCTTTCGGCTCTCAGCTGTGG
GACTGCACACTCGTCACTCAAGCCATAATTGCAAGTGACATGGTTGAGGAATATGGGGACTCCTTGAAGA
AAGCCAACTTTTATTTGAAGGAAAGTCAAATAAAACAGAACCCCAAGGGGGACTTTGAGAACATGTGTCG
ACAATTTACTAAAGGCGCCTGGACTTTCTCTGACCAAGACCAGGGGTGGGTCGTAAGCGACTGCACTGCT
GAAGCAGTTAAGTGCTTGTTAGCCCTCTCACAGATGCCACAAGAGATCAGTGGTGAAAAGGTAGACGTGG
AAAGACTGTACGACGCCATTAATGTTCTGCTCTATCTGCAAAGCCCCGAGACTGGAGGTTTCGCTATCTG
GGAGGCTCCAGTGCCGAAGCCGTATCTTGAAAAACTTAACCCCAGTGAGCTCTTTGCCGACATCGTAGTC
GAACGTGAACATGTTGAGTGCACCGGTTCCATTATTCAGGCACTCCAGACCTTCAAGACGCTGCACCCGG
GTCATCGTCAAAAGGAGATTGAGGTTGCCATCGAAAAAGGAATACGATTCTTGGAAAACAGGCAACAGGA
GAATGGGAGTTGGTACGGTTACTGGGGCATATGTTATTTATATGGAACGTACTTCGTTTTGCAAGGACTG
GTTGCCTGTGGACAGACATACGAAAACTCCGAGGCCGTCAGGAAGGCTGTAAAATTCTTCCTGTCTACGC
AAAACAGCGAAGGGGGCTGGGGAGAGAATTTCGAAAGTTGCCCGCAAGAAAAATTTATACCACTCGAAGG
GAACCGTACGAATTTAGTTCAGACTAGCTGGGCCATGCTCGGTCTGCTGTGTGGAGGTCAGGCAGAGCGT
GATCCTACCCCCCTGCACAAGGCAGCAAAGCTTCTCATTAACGGGCAGATGGATAACGGAGACTTCCCGC
AACAAGAGATCACAGGGGTCTACATGAAAAATTGTATGCTGCACTACGCAGAGTATAGGAACACCTTTCC
CCTTTGGGCACTCGGAGAGTACAGAAAAAGGGTTTGGCTGCCGAAGCAGGAGACAGGTTCGTAAGTCGAC
CGGCTGCTAACAAAGCCCGAGCTTCTCTAGCTAGAGTCGATCGACAAGCTCGAGTTTCTCCATAATAATG
TGTGAGTAGTTCCCAGATAAGGGAATTAGGGTTCCTATAGGGTTTCGCTCATGTGTTGAGCATATAAGAA
ACCCTTAGTATGTATTTGTATTTGTAAAATACTTCTATCAATAAAATTTCTAATTCCTAAAACCAAAATC
CAGTACTAAAATCCAGATCGCT
Features (pLannotate 1.2.2; 14 found; start..end, strand, type, name):
     42..66      +  misc_feature   RB T-DNA repeat: right border repeat from nopaline C58 T-DNA
    178..198     -  CDS            TetR (fragment): tetracycline resistance regulatory protein; tetR
    225..1370    -  CDS            trfA: TRFA_ECOLX - Experimental evidence at protein level: Swiss-Prot protein existence level 1. Also involved in plasmid copy number control, promoting intermolecular coupling of protein bound iterons at oriV, which inhibits replication initiation. From Escherichia coli.
   1706..2294    -  rep_origin     ori: high-copy-number ColE1/pMB1/pBR322/pUC origin of replication
   2465..3325    -  CDS            AmpR: β-lactamase; bla; confers resistance to ampicillin, carbenicillin, and related antibiotics
   3326..3430    -  promoter       AmpR promoter: bla
   3517..4148    -  rep_origin     oriV: incP origin of replication
   4240..4264    +  misc_feature   LB T-DNA repeat: left border repeat from nopaline C58 T-DNA
   4450..4795    +  promoter       CaMV 35S promoter: strong constitutive promoter from cauliflower mosaic virus
   4747..4793    +  promoter       minimal CaMV 35S promoter: minimal 35S promoter from cauliflower mosaic virus
   4824..4877    +  misc_feature   TMV Ω: translational enhancer from the tobacco mosaic virus 5'-leader sequence (Gallie et al., 1988)
   4886..7192    +  CDS            DDS: DADIS_PANGI - Also known as DS
   7213..7230    +  CDS            SET1 (fragment): solubility-enhancement tag derived from T7 phage gene 10B
   7265..7439    +  polyA_signal   CaMV poly(A) signal: cauliflower mosaic virus polyadenylation signal
