[The description below was written by a language model from this plasmid's Addgene catalogue record and pLannotate feature annotations shown in this document.]
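Description:
pEPMS1CB0009 is a Golden Gate (MoClo-style) Level 1, Position 1 plant expression construct built in the pICH47732 acceptor backbone. The backbone is a binary vector: nopaline-type left and right T-DNA border repeats flank the expression cassette, so the region between them can be transferred into plant cells by Agrobacterium. The plasmid carries a high-copy ColE1/pUC-type origin for propagation in E. coli, together with the broad-host-range incP oriV and its initiator gene trfA, which support replication in other Gram-negative hosts such as Agrobacterium. Selection in bacteria is by ampicillin resistance (bla under its own promoter). No plant selectable marker is annotated in the T-DNA.

The payload is a single transcription unit assembled through BsaI sites that were destroyed during cloning. A short CaMV 35S promoter fused to the tobacco mosaic virus Ω 5′ leader, a translational enhancer, drives a coding sequence named TcTXSS from Taraxacum coreanum, and the unit ends in the CaMV 35S polyadenylation signal. Internal BsaI sites in the coding sequence were removed by silent mutation to make it compatible with Type IIS assembly. The automated annotation labels the roughly 2.3 kb open reading frame by similarity to dammarenediol-II synthase from Panax ginseng, which suggests an oxidosqualene cyclase-type triterpene synthase, although the record does not spell out the enzyme's function. The small TetR and SET1 fragment hits are probably incidental matches.

The construct provides strong constitutive expression of this gene in plants. As a Position 1 module, it can also be combined with other Level 1 units into multigene assemblies, in keeping with the associated work on triterpenoid biosynthesis.
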