Addgene plasmid #227540: pEPMS1CB0009
Purpose: Level 1 - Position 1 with 35S promoter and terminator for plant expression
Depositing lab: Nicola Patron. Depositing organization: Earlham Institute. Publication: Biosynthesis and bioactivity of anti-inflammatory triterpenoids in Calendula officinalis. Golubova D, Salmon M, Su H, Tansley C, Kaithakottil GG, Linsmith G, Schudoma C, Swarbreck D, O'Connell MA, Patron NJ. Nat Commun. 2025 Jul 28;16(1):6941. doi: 10.1038/s41467-025-62269-w. PubMed 40721615.
Backbone
  Vector backbone: pICH47732
  Vector type: Plant Expression
Growth in bacteria
  Bacterial resistance: Ampicillin, 100 μg/mL
  Growth temperature: 37°C
  Growth strain: DH5alpha
  Copy number: High Copy
Gene/Insert
  Gene/Insert name: 35Sshort_TMV_TcTXSS_35S
  Species: Taraxacum coreanum
  Mutation: BsaI sites removed by silent mutation
  Promoter: 35Sshort_TMV (pICH51277)
  Cloning method: Restriction Enzyme; 5′ cloning site BsaI (destroyed during cloning); 3′ cloning site BsaI (destroyed during cloning)
Terms and licenses: Academic/Nonprofit Terms; Industry Terms: Not Available to Industry
How to cite: pEPMS1CB0009 was a gift from Nicola Patron (Addgene plasmid # 227540 ; http://n2t.net/addgene:227540 ; RRID:Addgene_227540)
